>Addgene plasmid #47679 | pGoldenGate-MCY2 | depositor full sequence | sequence record 68095 | pGoldenGate-MCY2 sequence 6956 bps
CTTGGCAGGATATATTGTGGTGTAACGTTGGCGCGCCTACTCCAAAAATGTCAAAGATACAGTCTCAGAA
GACCAAAGGGCTATTGAGACTTTTCAACAAAGGGTAATTTCGGGAAACCTCCTCGGATTCCATTGCCCAG
CTATCTGTCACTTCATCGAAAGGACAGTAGAAAAGGAAGGTGGCTCCTACAAATGCCATCATTGCGATAA
AGGAAAGGCTATCATTCAAGATGCCTCTGCCGACAGTGGTCCCAAAGATGGACCCCCACCCACGAGGAGC
ATCGTGGAAAAAGAAGACGTTCCAACCACGTCTTCAAAGCAAGTGGATTGATGTGACATCTCCACTGACG
TAAGGGATGACGCACAATCCCACCCCTACTCCAAAAATGTCAAAGATACAGTCTCAGAAGACCAAAGGGC
TATTGAGACTTTTCAACAAAGGGTAATTTCGGGAAACCTCCTCGGATTCCATTGCCCAGCTATCTGTCAC
TTCATCGAAAGGACAGTAGAAAAGGAAGGTGGCTCCTACAAATGCCATCATTGCGATAAAGGAAAGGCTA
TCATTCAAGATGCCTCTGCCGACAGTGGTCCCAAAGATGGACCCCCACCCACGAGGAGCATCGTGGAAAA
AGAAGACGTTCCAACCACGTCTTCAAAGCAAGTGGATTGATGTGACATCTCCACTGACGTAAGGGATGAC
GCACAATCCCACTATCCTTCGCAAGACCCTTCCTCTATATAAGGAAGTTCATTTCATTTGGAGAGGACAG
CCCAGATCAACTAGTCTTAAGTCCGGAGCTAGCTCTAGAATGGCAAAGGATGTGGAAGCCGTTCCCGGAG
AAGGATTTCAGACAAGAGACTATCAAGATCCGCCACCAGCTCCGTTTATTGATGGAGCGGAGCTAAAGAA
GTGGTCTTTCTACAGAGCAGTTATCGCAGAGTTCGTAGCCACTCTCCTCTTCTTATACATCACCGTTTTG
ACAGTCATCGGTTACAAGATTCAGTCCGATACTGATGCCGGTGGCGTAGATTGCGGCGGAGTTGGAATCC
TCGGTATCGCTTGGGCCTTTGGTGGTATGATCTTCATCCTCGTCTACTGCACCGCCGGTATCTCTGGTGG
TCACATTAACCCAGCGGTGACATTTGGGCTATTCTTGGCACGTAAAGTGTCGTTACCTAGGGCCCTATTG
TACATAATCGCTCAGTGTTTGGGTGCGATTTGTGGAGTTGGTTTTGTCAAAGCCTTCCAAAGCTCTTACT
ACACCCGTTACGGAGGTGGAGCCAACTCTCTAGCCGATGGCTACAGCACAGGGACCGGTCTAGCCGCAGA
GATCATTGGTACTTTCGTTCTTGTCTACACCGTCTTCTCTGCCACTGACCCCAAACGTAGTGCCAGAGAC
TCCCACGTTCCGGTGTTGGCGCCACTTCCAATCGGATTTGCCGTGTTCATGGTACATTTGGCTACCATTC
CCATTACCGGAACCGGAATTAACCCGGCAAGGAGTTTCGGAGCTGCCGTAATCTACAACAAGAGCAAGCC
ATGGGATGACCACTGGATATTTTGGGTTGGACCATTCATTGGAGCTGCGATAGCTGCATTCTACCACCAA
TTCGTTCTAAGAGCTTCAGGTTCTAAGTCTCTTGGATCATTCAGAAGTGCTGCCAACGTCGGATCCATGG
TGAGCAAGGGCGAGGAGGATAACATGGCCATCATCAAGGAGTTCATGCGCTTCAAGGTGCACATGGAGGG
CTCCGTGAACGGCCACGAGTTCGAGATCGAGGGCGAGGGCGAGGGCCGCCCCTACGAGGGCACCCAGACC
GCCAAGCTGAAGGTGACCAAGGGTGGCCCCCTGCCCTTCGCCTGGGACATCCTGTCCCCTCAGTTCATGT
ACGGCTCCAAGGCCTACGTGAAGCACCCCGCCGACATCCCCGACTACTTGAAGCTGTCCTTCCCCGAGGG
CTTCAAGTGGGAGCGCGTGATGAACTTCGAGGACGGCGGCGTGGTGACCGTGACCCAGGACTCCTCCCTG
CAGGACGGCGAGTTCATCTACAAGGTGAAGCTGCGCGGCACCAACTTCCCCTCCGACGGCCCCGTAATGC
AGAAGAAGACCATGGGCTGGGAGGCCTCCTCCGAGCGGATGTACCCCGAGGACGGCGCCCTGAAGGGCGA
GATCAAGCAGAGGCTGAAGCTGAAGGACGGCGGCCACTACGACGCTGAGGTCAAGACCACCTACAAGGCC
AAGAAGCCCGTGCAGCTGCCCGGCGCCTACAACGTCAACATCAAGTTGGACATCACCTCCCACAACGAGG
ACTACACCATCGTGGAACAGTACGAACGCGCCGAGGGCCGCCACTCCACCGGCGGCATGGAGGAGCTGTA
CAGGTAAAGCGGCCGCCCGGCTGCAGATCGTTCAAACATTTGGCAATAAAGTTTCTTAAGATTGAATCCT
GTTGCCGGTCTTGCGATGATTATCATATAATTTCTGTTGAATTACGTTAAGCATGTAATAATTAACATGT
AATGCATGACGTTATTTATGAGATGGGTTTTTATGATTAGAGTCCCGCAATTATACATTTAATACGCGAT
AGAAAACAAAATATAGCGCGCAAACTAGGATAAATTATCGCGCGCGGTGTCATCTATGTTACTAGATCGG
GGCGCGCCCTCGAGAGTAGAAGAGCCGGATGCCGGGAGCAGACAAGCCCGTCAGGGCGCGTCAGCGGGTG
TTGGCGGGTGTCGGGGCTGGCTTAACTATGCGGCATCAGAGCAGATTGTACTGAGAGTGCACCATATGCG
GTGTGAAATACCGCACAGATGCGTAAGGAGAAAATACCGCATCAGGCGCCATTCGCCATTCAGGCTGCGC
AACTGTTGGGAAGGGCGATCGGTGCGGGCCTCTTCGCTATTACGCCAGCTGGCGAAAGGGGGATGTGCTG
CAAGGCGATTAAGTTGGGTAACGCCAGGGTTTTCCCAGTCACGACGTTGTAAAACGACGGCCAGTGAATT
CGAGCTCGGTACCCGGGGATCCTCTAGAGTCGACCTGCAGGCATGCAGGCTTGGCGTAATCATGGTCATA
GCTGTTTCCTGTGTGAAATTGTTATCCGCTCACAATTCCACACAACATACGAGCCGGAAGCATAAAGTGT
AAAGCCTGGGGTGCCTAATGAGTGAGCTAACTCACATTAATTGCGTTGCGCTCACTGCCCGCTTTCCAGT
CGGGAAACCTGTCGTGCCAGCTGCATTAATGAATCGGCCAACGCGCGGGGAGAGGCGGTTTGCGTATTGG
GCGCTCTTCCGCTTCCTCGCTCACTGACTCGCTGCGCTCGGTCGTTCGGCTGCGGCGAGCGGTATCGCTC
TTCATGGAAGCTTGTCGGTACGCTGAAATCACCAGTCTCTCTCTACAAATCTATCTCTCTCTATTTTCTC
CATAAATAATGTGTGAGTAGTTTCCCGATAAGGGAAATTAGGGTTCTTATAGGGTTTCGCTCATGTGTTG
AGCATATAAGAAACCCTTAGTATGTATTTGTATTTGTAAAATACTTCTATCAATAAAATTTCTAATTCCT
AAAACCAAAATCCAGTACTAAAATCCAGATCGATGGGCTAGAGCGGACTAGTTCTAGAGCGGCCGCCACC
GCGGTGGAGCTCCAGCTTTTGTTCCCTTTAGTGAGGGTTAATTGCGCGCTAGCTCACTCAAAGGCGGTAA
TACGGTTATCCACAGAATCAGGGGATAACGCAGGAAAGAACATGAAGGCCTTGACAGGATATATTGGCGG
GTAAACTAAGTCGCTGTATGTGTTTGTTTGAGATCTCATGTGAGCAAAAGGCCAGCAAAAGGCCAGGAAC
CGTAAAAAGGCCGCGTTGCTGGCGTTTTTCCATAGGCTCCGCCCCCCTGACGAGCATCACAAAAATCGAC
GCTCAAGTCAGAGGTGGCGAAACCCGACAGGACTATAAAGATACCAGGCGTTTCCCCCTGGAAGCTCCCT
CGTGCGCTCTCCTGTTCCGACCCTGCCGCTTACCGGATACCTGTCCGCCTTTCTCCCTTCGGGAAGCGTG
GCGCTTTCTCATAGCTCACGCTGTAGGTATCTCAGTTCGGTGTAGGTCGTTCGCTCCAAGCTGGGCTGTG
TGCACGAACCCCCCGTTCAGCCCGACCGCTGCGCCTTATCCGGTAACTATCGTCTTGAGTCCAACCCGGT
AAGACACGACTTATCGCCACTGGCAGCAGCCACTGGTAACAGGATTAGCAGAGCGAGGTATGTAGGCGGT
GCTACAGAGTTCTTGAAGTGGTGGCCTAACTACGGCTACACTAGAAGAACAGTATTTGGTATCTGCGCTC
TGCTGAAGCCAGTTACCTTCGGAAGAAGAGTTGGTAGCTCTTGATCCGGCAAACAAACCACCGCTGGTAG
CGGTGGTTTTTTTGTTTGCAAGCAGCAGATTACGCGCAGAAAAAAAGGATCTCAAGAAGATCCTTTGATC
TTTTCTACGGGGTCTGACGCTCAGTGGAACGAAAACTCACGTTAAGGGATTTTGGTCATGAATTCTTGTT
AGACATTATTTGCCGACTACCTTGGTGATCTCGCCTTTCACGTAGTGAACAAATTCTTCCAACTGATCTG
CGCGCGAGGCCAAGCGATCTTCTTGTCCAAGATAAGCCTGCCTAGCTTCAAGTATGACGGGCTGATACTG
GGCCGGCAGGCGCTCCATTGCCCAGTCGGCAGCGACATCCTTCGGCGCGATTTTGCCGGTTACTGCGCTG
TACCAAATGCGGGACAACGTAAGCACTACATTTCGCTCATCGCCAGCCCAGTCGGGCGGCGAGTTCCATA
GCGTTAAGGTTTCATTTAGCGCCTCAAATAGATCCTGTTCAGGAACCGGATCAAAGAGTTCCTCCGCCGC
TGGACCTACCAAGGCAACGCTATGTTCTCTTGCTTTTGTCAGCAAGATAGCCAGATCAATGTCGATCGTG
GCTGGCTCGAAGATACCTGCAAGAATGTCATTGCGCTGCCATTCTCCAAATTGCAGTTCGCGCTTAGCTG
GATAACGCCACGGAATGATGTCGTCGTGCACAACAATGGTGACTTCTACAGCGCGGAGAATCTCGCTCTC
TCCAGGGGAAGCCGAAGTTTCCAAAAGGTCGTTGATCAAAGCTCGCCGCGTTGTTTCATCAAGCCTTACG
GTCACCGTAACCAGCAAATCAATATCACTGTGTGGCTTCAGGCCGCCATCCACTGCGGAGCCGTACAAAT
GTACGGCCAGCAACGTCGGTTCGAGATGGCGCTCGATGACGCCAACTACCTCTGATAGTTGAGTCGATAC
TTCGGCGATCACCGCTTCCCTCATGATGTTTAACTCCTGAATTAAGCCGCGCCGCGAAGCGGTGTGGCTT
GAATGAATTGTTAGGCGTCATCCTGTGCTCCCGAGAACCAGTACCAGTACATCGCTGTTTCGTTCGAGAC
TTGAGGTCTAGTTTTATACGTGAACAGGTCAATGCCGCCGAGAGTAAAGCCACATTTGCGTACAAATTGC
AGGCAGGTACATTGTTCGTTTGTGTCTCTAATCGTATGCCAAGGAGCTGTCTGCTTAGTGCCCACTTTTT
CGCAAAATTCGATGAGACTGTGCGCGACTCCTTTGCCTCGGTGCGTGTGCGACACAACAATGTGTTCGAT
AGAGGCTAGATCGTTCCCATGTTGAGTTGAGTTCAATCTTCCCGACAAGCTCTTGGTCGATGAATGTGCC
ATAGCAAGCAGAGTCTTCATCAGAGTCATCATCCGAGATGTAATCCTTCCGGTAGGGGCTCACACTTCTG
GTAGATAGTTCAAAGCCTTGGTCGGATAGGTGCACATCGAACACTTCACGAACAATGAAATGGTTCTCAG
CATCCAATGTTTCCGCCACCTGCTCAGGGATCACCGAAATCTTCATATGACGCCTAACGCCTGGCACAGC
GGATCGCAAACCTGGCGCGGCTTTTGGCACAAAAGGCGTGACAGGTTTGCGAATCCGTTGCTGCCACTTG
TTTAATAGACTGGATGGAGGCGGATAAAGTTGCAGGACCACTTCTGCGCTCGGCCCTTCCGGCTGGCTGG
TTTATTGCTGATAAATCTGGAGCCGGTGAGCGTGGATCTCGCGGTATCATTGCAGCACTGCCATGATGAT
ATATTTTTATCTTGTGCAATGTAACATCAGAGATTTTGAGACACAACGTGGCTTTGTTGAATAAATCGAA
CTTTTGCTGAGTTGAAGGATCAGATCACGCATCTTCCCGACAACGCAGACCGTTCCGTGGCAAAGCAAAA
GTTCAAAATCACCAACTGGTCCACCTACAACAAAGCTCTCATCAACCGTGGCTCCCTCACTTTCTGGCTG
GATGATGGGGCGATTCAGGCGATCCCCATCCAACAGCCCGCCGTCGAGCGGGCTTTTTTATCCCCGGAAG
CCTGTGGATAGAGGGTAGTTATCCACGTGAAACCGCTAATGCCCCGCAAAGCCTTGATTCACGGGGCTTT
CCGGCCCGCTCCAAAAACTATCCACGTGAAATCGCTAATCAGGGTACGTGAAATCGCTAATCGGAGTACG
TGAAATCGCTAATAAGGTCACGTGAAATCGCTAATCAAAAAGGCACGTGAGAACGCTAATAGCCCTTTCA
GATCAACAGCTTGCAAACACCCCTCGCTCCGGCAAGTAGTTACAGCAAGTAGTATGTTCAATTAGCTTTT
CAATTATGAATATATATATCAATTATTGGTCGCCCTTGGCTTGTGGACAATGCGCTACGCGCACCGGCTC
CGCCCGTGGACAACCGCAAGCGGTTGCCCACCGTCGAGCGCCTTTGCCCACAACCCGGCGGCCGGCCGCA
ACAGATCGTTTTATAAATTTTTTTTTTTGAAAAAGAAAAAGCCCGAAAGGCGGCAACCTCTCGGGCTTCT
GGATTTCCGATCCCCGGAATTAGACT
Features (pLannotate 1.2.2; 27 found; start..end, strand, type, name):
      3..25      +  misc_feature   LB T-DNA repeat: left border repeat from nopaline C58 T-DNA (truncated)
     85..373     +  promoter       CaMV 35S promoter (fragment): strong constitutive promoter from cauliflower mosaic virus
    424..769     +  promoter       CaMV 35S promoter: strong constitutive promoter from cauliflower mosaic virus
    721..767     +  promoter       minimal CaMV 35S promoter: minimal 35S promoter from cauliflower mosaic virus
    810..1670    +  CDS            PIP2-1: PIP21_ARATH - Also known as PIP2A. Experimental evidence at protein level: Swiss-Prot protein existence level 1. Water channel required to facilitate the transport of water across cell membrane. Probably involved in root water uptake. Its function is impaired by Hg(2+). From Arabidopsis thaliana (Mouse-ear cress).
   1677..2387    +  CDS            Slow-FT: blue-to-red fluorescent timer derivative of mCherry (Subach et al., 2009) mammalian codon-optimized
   2406..2658    +  terminator     NOS terminator: nopaline synthase terminator and poly(A) signal
   2747..2846    +  misc_feature   bom (fragment): basis of mobility region from pBR322
   2852..3009    -  CDS            lacZα (fragment): LacZα fragment of β-galactosidase; lacZ fragment
   3006..3062    +  misc_feature   MCS: pUC18/19 multiple cloning site
   3099..3115    -  protein_bind   lac operator: The lac repressor binds to the lac operator to inhibit transcription in E. coli. This inhibition can be relieved by adding lactose or isopropyl-β-D-thiogalactopyranoside (IPTG). lac repressor encoded by lacI
   3123..3153    -  promoter       lac promoter: promoter for the E. coli lac operon
   3168..3189    -  protein_bind   CAP binding site: CAP binding activates transcription in the presence of cAMP. E. coli catabolite activator protein
   3202..3294    -  CDS            lacI (fragment): lac repressor; lacI; The lac repressor binds to the lac operator to inhibit transcription in E. coli. This inhibition can be relieved by adding lactose or isopropyl-β-D-thiogalactopyranoside (IPTG).
   3296..3353    -  rep_origin     RSF ori (fragment): Plasmids containing the RSF 1030 origin of replication can be propagated in E. coli cells that contain additional plasmids with compatible origins.
   3425..3601    +  polyA_signal   CaMV poly(A) signal: cauliflower mosaic virus polyadenylation signal
   3617..3652    -  misc_feature   MCS (fragment): pBluescript multiple cloning site
   3665..3683    -  promoter       T3 promoter: promoter for bacteriophage T3 RNA polymerase
   3691..3754    -  rep_origin     RSF ori (fragment): Plasmids containing the RSF 1030 origin of replication can be propagated in E. coli cells that contain additional plasmids with compatible origins.
   3762..3786    +  misc_feature   RB T-DNA repeat: right border repeat from nopaline C58 T-DNA
   3877..4465    -  rep_origin     ori: high-copy-number ColE1/pMB1/pBR322/pUC origin of replication
   4559..5344    -  CDS            aadA: S3AD_SHIFL - Experimental evidence at protein level: Swiss-Prot protein existence level 1. Mediates bacterial resistance to the antibiotics streptomycin and spectinomycin. From Shigella flexneri.
   5517..5606    -  CDS            sat-1 (fragment): STA_ECOLX - Protein inferred from homology: Swiss-Prot protein existence level 3. Involved in resistance to streptothricin, a broad-spectrum antibiotic produced by streptomycetes (PubMed:1850404). Detoxifies streptothricin via acetylation of the beta amino group of the first beta-lysyl moiety of streptothricin (By similarity). From Escherichia coli.
   5615..5926    -  CDS            sat-1 (fragment): STA_ECOLX - Protein inferred from homology: Swiss-Prot protein existence level 3. Involved in resistance to streptothricin, a broad-spectrum antibiotic produced by streptomycetes (PubMed:1850404). Detoxifies streptothricin via acetylation of the beta amino group of the first beta-lysyl moiety of streptothricin (By similarity). From Escherichia coli.
   6022..6150    +  CDS            bla(M) (fragment): β-lactamase lacking the signal sequence; bla(M); allows cytosolic expression of β-lactamase
   6290..6391    +  CDS            TRA2_ECOLX (fragment): Protein predicted: Swiss-Prot protein existence level 4. Required for transposition of transposon Tn903. From Escherichia coli.
   6396..6831    +  rep_origin     pSa ori: origin of replication from bacterial plasmid pSa
