[The description below was written by a language model from this plasmid's Addgene catalogue record and pLannotate feature annotations shown in this document.]
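Description:
pGoldenGate-MCY2 is an empty binary vector for Agrobacterium-mediated transformation of Arabidopsis, built on the pCherry-pickerT backbone and designed to accept inserts by Golden Gate assembly through SapI sites. Outside the T-DNA, the 6,956 bp plasmid carries a ColE1/pMB1-type origin for replication in E. coli, a pSa origin of the kind used in small pGreen-style binary vectors, and an aadA gene conferring spectinomycin/streptomycin resistance. The catalogue lists it as low copy with spectinomycin selection. Short fragments annotated as sat-1, bla, a Tn903 transposase, lacI and RSF ori appear to be backbone remnants rather than functional parts.

Between the nopaline-type left and right T-DNA border repeats there are two functional regions. The first is the plant selection cassette: a CaMV 35S promoter, preceded by an additional 35S fragment that suggests a duplicated enhancer arrangement, drives the Arabidopsis plasma membrane aquaporin PIP2-1 (PIP2A). This is followed directly by an mCherry-family red fluorescent protein and a NOS terminator. The annotation tool matched the fluorescent protein to the Slow-FT derivative, while the catalogue calls it mCherry. The layout is consistent with a membrane-targeted fusion, and it lets transformed seeds be picked by red fluorescence instead of antibiotic or herbicide selection.

The second region is the cloning site. It holds a lacZα fragment with lac promoter, operator and a pUC-type polylinker, followed by a CaMV poly(A) signal that could terminate inserted transcription units. The lacZα element presumably acts as the replaceable stuffer for blue/white screening, but the SapI sites themselves are not annotated in the feature table. The vector is intended for one-step assembly of promoter, gene and tag modules for plant synthetic biology.
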