Addgene plasmid #47679: pGoldenGate-MCY2
Purpose: (Empty Backbone) Binary vector for Arabidopsis transformation with SapI Golden Gate sites and mCherry seed selection
Depositing lab: Jose Dinneny. Depositing organization: Carnegie Institution for Science. Publication: A robust family of Golden Gate Agrobacterium vectors for plant synthetic biology. Emami S, Yee MC, Dinneny JR. Front Plant Sci. 2013 Sep 2;4:339. doi: 10.3389/fpls.2013.00339. eCollection 2013. PubMed 24032037.
Backbone
  Vector backbone: pCherry-pickerT
  Vector type: Arabidopsis transformation
  Selectable markers: mCherry
Growth in bacteria
  Bacterial resistance: Spectinomycin, 50 μg/mL
  Growth temperature: 37°C
  Growth strain: Top10
  Copy number: Low Copy
Terms and licenses: Academic/Nonprofit Terms; Industry Terms: Not Available to Industry
How to cite: pGoldenGate-MCY2 was a gift from Jose Dinneny (Addgene plasmid # 47679 ; http://n2t.net/addgene:47679 ; RRID:Addgene_47679)
