>Addgene plasmid #47679 | pGoldenGate-MCY2 | addgene partial sequence | sequence record 70484 | T3 5'-GCAATTAACCCTCACTAAAGG-3'
GCGGCCGCTCTAGAACTAGTCCGCTCTAGCCCATCGATCTGGATTTTAGTACTGGATTTTGGTTTTAGGA
ATTAGAAATTTTATTGATAGAAGTATTTTACAAATACAAATACATACTAAGGGTTTCTTATATGCTCAAC
ACATGAGCGAAACCCTATAAGAACCCTAATTTCCCTTATCGGGAAACTACTCACACATTATTTATGGAGA
AAATAGAGAGAGATAGATTTGTAGAGAGAGACTGGTGATTTCAGCGTACCGACAAGCTTCCATGAAGAGC
GATACCGCTCGCCGCAGCCGAACGACCGAGCGCAGCGAGTCAGTGAGCGAGGAAGCGGAAGAGCGCCCAA
TACGCAAACCGCCTCTCCCCGCGCGTTGGCCGATTCATTAATGCAGCTGGCACGACAGGTTTCCCGACTG
GAAAGCGGGCAGTGAGCGCAACGCAATTAATGTGAGTTAGCTCACTCATTAGGCACCCCAGGCTTTACAC
TTTATGCTTCCGGCTCGTATGTTGTGTGGAATTGTGAGCGGATAACAATTTCACACAGGAAACAGCTATG
ACCATGATTACGCCAAGCCTGCATGCCTGCAGGTCGACTCTAGAGGATCCCCGGGTACCGAGCTCGAATT
CACTGGCCGTCGTTTTACAACGTCGTGACTGGGAAAACCCTGGCGTTACCCAACTTAATCGCCTTGCAGC
ACATCCCCCTTTCGCCAGCTGGCGTAATAGCGAAGAGGCCCGCACCGATCGCCCTTCCCAACAGTTGCGC
AGCCTGAATGGCGAATGGCGCCTGATGCGGTATTTTCTCCTTACGCATCTGTGCGGTATTTCACACCGCA
TATGGTGCACTCTCAGTACAATCTGCTCTGATGCCGCATAGTTAAGCCAGCCCCGACACCCGCCAACACC
CGCTGACGCGCCCTGACGGGCTTGTCTGCTCCC
