>Addgene plasmid #47679 | pGoldenGate-MCY2 | addgene partial sequence | sequence record 70490 | mCherry-R 5'-TTGGTCACCTTCAGCTTGG-3'
ATCTCGAACTCGTGGCCGTTCACGGAGCCCTCCATGTGCACCTTGAAGCGCATGAACTCCTTGATGATGG
CCATGTTATCCTCCTCGCCCTTGCTCACCATGGATCCGACGTTGGCAGCACTTCTGAATGATCCAAGAGA
CTTAGAACCTGAAGCTCTTAGAACGAATTGGTGGTAGAATGCAGCTATCGCAGCTCCAATGAATGGTCCA
ACCCAAAATATCCAGTGGTCATCCCATGGCTTGCTCTTGTTGTAGATTACGGCAGCTCCGAAACTCCTTG
CCGGGTTAATTCCGGTTCCGGTAATGGGAATGGTAGCCAAATGTACCATGAACACGGCAAATCCGATTGG
AAGTGGCGCCAACACCGGAACGTGGGAGTCTCTGGCACTACGTTTGGGGTCAGTGGCAGAGAAGACGGTG
TAGACAAGAACGAAAGTACCAATGATCTCTGCGGCTAGACCGGTCCCTGTGCTGTAGCCATCGGCTAGAG
AGTTGGCTCCACCTCCGTAACGGGTGTAGTAAGAGCTTTGGAAGGCTTTGACAAAACCAACTCCACAAAT
CGCACCCAAACACTGAGCGATTATGTACAATAGGGCCCTAGGTAACGACACTTTACGTGCCAAGAATAGC
CCAAATGTCACCGCTGGGTTAATGTGACCACCAGAGATACCGGCGGTGCAGTAGACGAGGATGAAGATCA
TACCACCAAAGGCCCAAGCGATACCGAGGATTCCAACTCCGCCGCAATCTACGCCACCGGCATCAGTATC
GGACTGAATCTTGTAACCGATGACTGTCAAAACGGTGATGTATAAGAAGAGGAGAGTGGCTACGAACTCT
GCGATAACTGCTCTGTAGAAAGACCACTTCTTTAGCTCCGCTCCATCAATAAACGGAGCTGGTGGCGGAT
CTTGATAGTCTCTTGTCTGAAATCCTTCTCCGGGAACGGCTTCCACATC
