>Addgene plasmid #47679 | pGoldenGate-MCY2 Sequencing Result | analyzer sequence | sequence record 70488
CCCCGAGGACGGCGCCCTGAAGGGCGAGATCAAGCAGAGGCTGAAGCTGAAGGACGGCGGCCACTACGAC
GCTGAGGTCAAGACCACCTACAAGGCCAAGAAGCCCGTGCAGCTGCCCGGCGCCTACAACGTCAACATCA
AGTTGGACATCACCTCCCACAACGAGGACTACACCATCGTGGAACAGTACGAACGCGCCGAGGGCCGCCA
CTCCACCGGCGGCATGGAGGAGCTGTACAAGTAAAGCGGCCGCCCGGCTGCAGATCGTTCAAACATTTGG
CAATAAAGTTTCTTAAGATTGAATCCTGTTGCCGGTCTTGCGATGATTATCATATAATTTCTGTTGAATT
ACGTTAAGCATGTAATAATTAACATGTAATGCATGACGTTATTTATGAGATGGGTTTTTATGATTAGAGT
CCCGCAATTATACATTTAATACGCGATAGAAAACAAAATATAGCGCGCAAACTAGGATAAATTATCGCGC
GCGGTGTCATCTATGTTACTAGATCGGGGCGCGCCCTCGAGAGTAGAAGAGCCGGATGCCGGGAGCAGAC
AAGCCCGTCAGGGCGCGTCAGCGGGTGTTGGCGGGTGTCGGGGCTGGCTTAACTATGCGGCATCAGAGCA
GATTGTACTGAGAGTGCACCATATGCGGTGTGAAATACCGCACAGATGCGTAAGGAGAAAATACCGCATC
AGGCGCCATTCGCCATTCAGGCTGCGCAACTGTTGGGAAGGGCGATCGGTGCGGGCCTCTTCGCTATTAC
GCCAGCTGGCGAAAGGGGGATGTGCTGCAAGGCGATTAAGTTGGGTAACGCCAGGGTTTTCCCAGTCACG
ACGTTGTAAAACGACGGCCAGTGAATTCGAGCTCGGTACCCGGGGATCCTCTAGAGTCGACCTGCAGGCA
TGCAGGCTTGGCGTAATCATGGTCATAGCTGTTTCCTGTGTGAAATTGTTATCCGCTCACAATTCC
